Addgene plasmid #77363: CSNK1G3 gRNA (BRDN0001144972)
Purpose: 3rd generation lentiviral gRNA plasmid targeting human CSNK1G3
Depositing lab: John Doench & David Root. Depositing organization: Broad Institute. Publication: Optimized sgRNA design to maximize activity and minimize off-target effects of CRISPR-Cas9. Doench JG, Fusi N, Sullender M, Hegde M, Vaimberg EW, Donovan KF, Smith I, Tothova Z, Wilen C, Orchard R, Virgin HW, Listgarten J, Root DE. Nat Biotechnol. 2016 Jan 18. doi: 10.1038/nbt.3437. PubMed 26780180.
Backbone
  Vector backbone: lentiGuide-Puro
  Backbone manufacturer: Zhang Lab (Addgene plasmid # 52963)
  Vector type: Mammalian Expression, Lentiviral, CRISPR
  Selectable markers: Puromycin
Growth in bacteria
  Bacterial resistance: Ampicillin, 100 μg/mL
  Growth temperature: 37°C
  Growth strain: DH5alpha
  Copy number: High Copy
Gene/Insert
  Gene/Insert name: CSNK1G3 (alt names: CSNK1G3; NM_001031812.3)
  gRNA/shRNA sequence: AACTTCTTAATAGGACGACC
  Species: H. sapiens (human)
  Entrez Gene: CSNK1G3 (a.k.a. CKI-gamma 3, CSNK1G3L)
  Promoter: hU6
  Cloning method: Unknown
  Sequencing primers: 5′ U6-F; 3′ pS2-R
Terms and licenses: Academic/Nonprofit Terms; Industry Terms: Not Available to Industry
Depositor comments: The gRNA was designed to target the following Genbank reference sequence(s): NM_001031812.3,NM_001044723.2,NM_001270572.1,NM_001270573.1,NM_001270574.1,NM_004384.4. Note that this plasmid does NOT contain Cas9. It should be used in conjunction with lentiCas9-Blast (Addgene #52962) or otherwise with cell lines already expressing Cas9. Browse the full kinome gRNA library at http://www.addgene.org/pooled-library/broadgpp-human-kinome/ or visit http://www.broadinstitute.org/rnai/public/ for detailed protocols and information.
How to cite: CSNK1G3 gRNA (BRDN0001144972) was a gift from John Doench & David Root (Addgene plasmid # 77363 ; http://n2t.net/addgene:77363 ; RRID:Addgene_77363)
