[The description below was written by a language model from this plasmid's Addgene catalogue record and pLannotate feature annotations shown in this document.]
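Description:
CSNK1G3 gRNA (BRDN0001144972) is a third-generation lentiviral CRISPR guide plasmid built on the lentiGuide-Puro backbone and designed to target human CSNK1G3 (casein kinase I gamma 3). It belongs to a human kinome gRNA collection, and the guide was designed against several annotated CSNK1G3 transcript variants. In bacteria it is maintained as a high-copy plasmid through a ColE1/pUC-type origin and selected with ampicillin via the β-lactamase gene. The backbone also carries an f1 origin, an SV40 origin and poly(A) signal, and leftover lac-region and T7/T3 promoter elements from the parental cloning vector.

The lentiviral transfer cassette starts with an RSV promoter fused to a truncated HIV-1 5' LTR, which drives Tat-independent genomic RNA production in packaging cells. This is followed by the Ψ packaging signal with a partial gag sequence and the Rev response element for nuclear export. The cassette ends in a ΔU3 self-inactivating 3' LTR. Within it, a human U6 RNA polymerase III promoter expresses the CSNK1G3-specific spacer joined to the Streptococcus pyogenes Cas9 guide RNA scaffold. A cPPT/CTS element lies downstream of the scaffold and aids nuclear import of the provirus. A separate EF-1α core promoter with its intron A then drives puromycin N-acetyltransferase for selection of transduced mammalian cells, and a WPRE enhances transcript expression.

The plasmid does not encode Cas9. It is meant to be used with a separate Cas9 lentiviral vector or in cells that already express Cas9, typically for knockout of CSNK1G3 in human cells.
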