Features (pLannotate 1.2.2; 29 found; start..end, strand, type, name):
     14..80      +  CDS            small t antigen (fragment): SV40 (simian virus 40) small t antigen
    106..317     +  promoter       EF-1α core promoter: core promoter for human elongation factor EF-1α
    318..1256    +  intron         EF-1α intron A: intron upstream of the start codon of human EF-1α
   1278..1877    +  CDS            PuroR (fragment): puromycin N-acetyltransferase; pac from Streptomyces; confers resistance to puromycin
   1893..2481    +  misc_feature   WPRE: woodchuck hepatitis virus posttranscriptional regulatory element
   2532..2551    +  misc_feature   cPPT/CTS (fragment): central polypurine tract and central termination sequence of HIV-1
   2553..2786    +  LTR            3' LTR (ΔU3): self-inactivating 3' long terminal repeat (LTR) from HIV-1
   2864..2985    +  polyA_signal   SV40 poly(A) signal: SV40 polyadenylation signal
   3025..3160    +  rep_origin     SV40 ori: SV40 origin of replication
   3181..3199    -  promoter       T7 promoter: promoter for bacteriophage T7 RNA polymerase
   3207..3362    +  CDS            lacZα (fragment): LacZα fragment of β-galactosidase; lacZ fragment
   3367..3795    +  rep_origin     f1 ori (sequence partly withheld): f1 bacteriophage origin of replication; arrow indicates direction of (+) strand synthesis
   3848..3952    +  promoter       AmpR promoter: bla
   3953..4813    +  CDS            AmpR: β-lactamase; bla; confers resistance to ampicillin, carbenicillin, and related antibiotics
   4984..5572    +  rep_origin     ori: high-copy-number ColE1/pMB1/pBR322/pUC origin of replication
   5755..5847    +  CDS            lacI (fragment): lac repressor; lacI; The lac repressor binds to the lac operator to inhibit transcription in E. coli. This inhibition can be relieved by adding lactose or isopropyl-β-D-thiogalactopyranoside (IPTG).
   5860..5881    +  protein_bind   CAP binding site: CAP binding activates transcription in the presence of cAMP. E. coli catabolite activator protein
   5896..5926    +  promoter       lac promoter: promoter for the E. coli lac operon
   5934..5950    +  protein_bind   lac operator: The lac repressor binds to the lac operator to inhibit transcription in E. coli. This inhibition can be relieved by adding lactose or isopropyl-β-D-thiogalactopyranoside (IPTG). lac repressor encoded by lacI
   5995..6013    +  promoter       T3 promoter: promoter for bacteriophage T3 RNA polymerase
   6041..6267    +  promoter       RSV promoter: Rous sarcoma virus enhancer/promoter
   6268..6448    +  LTR            5' LTR (truncated): truncated 5' long terminal repeat (LTR) from HIV-1
   6495..6620    +  misc_feature   HIV-1 Ψ: packaging signal of human immunodeficiency virus type 1
   6604..6967    +  CDS            HIV-1 gag (fragment): gag protein from human immunodeficiency virus 1; gag
   7113..7346    +  misc_feature   RRE: The Rev response element (RRE) of HIV-1 allows for Rev-dependent mRNA export from the nucleus to the cytoplasm.
   7723..7749    +  CDS            Rev (fragment): human immunodeficiency virus 1 (HIV-1) Rev protein; rev; enhances nuclear export of unspliced and incompletely spliced viral mRNAs
   7753..7993    +  promoter       U6 promoter: RNA polymerase III promoter for human U6 snRNA
   8023..8098    +  misc_RNA       gRNA scaffold: guide RNA scaffold for the Streptococcus pyogenes CRISPR/Cas9 system
   8154..8271    +  misc_feature   cPPT/CTS: central polypurine tract and central termination sequence of HIV-1
>Addgene plasmid #77363 | CSNK1G3 gRNA (BRDN0001144972) | addgene full sequence | sequence record 187618 | Addgene Assembled Sequence
CCCGGGTGCAAAGATGGATAAAGTTTTAAACAGAGAGGAATCTTTGCAGCTAATGGACCTTCTAGGTCTT
GAAAGGAGTGGGAATTGGCTCCGGTGCCCGTCAGTGGGCAGAGCGCACATCGCCCACAGTCCCCGAGAAG
TTGGGGGGAGGGGTCGGCAATTGATCCGGTGCCTAGAGAAGGTGGCGCGGGGTAAACTGGGAAAGTGATG
TCGTGTACTGGCTCCGCCTTTTTCCCGAGGGTGGGGGAGAACCGTATATAAGTGCAGTAGTCGCCGTGAA
CGTTCTTTTTCGCAACGGGTTTGCCGCCAGAACACAGGTAAGTGCCGTGTGTGGTTCCCGCGGGCCTGGC
CTCTTTACGGGTTATGGCCCTTGCGTGCCTTGAATTACTTCCACCTGGCTGCAGTACGTGATTCTTGATC
CCGAGCTTCGGGTTGGAAGTGGGTGGGAGAGTTCGAGGCCTTGCGCTTAAGGAGCCCCTTCGCCTCGTGC
TTGAGTTGAGGCCTGGCCTGGGCGCTGGGGCCGCCGCGTGCGAATCTGGTGGCACCTTCGCGCCTGTCTC
GCTGCTTTCGATAAGTCTCTAGCCATTTAAAATTTTTGATGACCTGCTGCGACGCTTTTTTTCTGGCAAG
ATAGTCTTGTAAATGCGGGCCAAGATCTGCACACTGGTATTTCGGTTTTTGGGGCCGCGGGCGGCGACGG
GGCCCGTGCGTCCCAGCGCACATGTTCGGCGAGGCGGGGCCTGCGAGCGCGGCCACCGAGAATCGGACGG
GGGTAGTCTCAAGCTGGCCGGCCTGCTCTGGTGCCTGGCCTCGCGCCGCCGTGTATCGCCCCGCCCTGGG
CGGCAAGGCTGGCCCGGTCGGCACCAGTTGCGTGAGCGGAAAGATGGCCGCTTCCCGGCCCTGCTGCAGG
GAGCTCAAAATGGAGGACGCGGCGCTCGGGAGAGCGGGCGGGTGAGTCACCCACACAAAGGAAAAGGGCC
TTTCCGTCCTCAGCCGTCGCTTCATGTGACTCCACGGAGTACCGGGCGCCGTCCAGGCACCTCGATTAGT
TCTCGAGCTTTTGGAGTACGTCGTCTTTAGGTTGGGGGGAGGGGTTTTATGCGATGGAGTTTCCCCACAC
TGAGTGGGTGGAGACTGAAGTTAGGCCAGCTTGGCACTTGATGTAATTCTCCTTGGAATTTGCCCTTTTT
GAGTTTGGATCTTGGTTCATTCTCAAGCCTCAGACAGTGGTTCAAAGTTTTTTTCTTCCATTTCAGGTGT
CGTGACGTACGGCCACCATGACCGAGTACAAGCCCACGGTGCGCCTCGCCACCCGCGACGACGTCCCCAG
GGCCGTACGCACCCTCGCCGCCGCGTTCGCCGACTACCCCGCCACGCGCCACACCGTCGATCCGGACCGC
CACATCGAGCGGGTCACCGAGCTGCAAGAACTCTTCCTCACGCGCGTCGGGCTCGACATCGGCAAGGTGT
GGGTCGCGGACGACGGCGCCGCCGTGGCGGTCTGGACCACGCCGGAGAGCGTCGAAGCGGGGGCGGTGTT
CGCCGAGATCGGCCCGCGCATGGCCGAGTTGAGCGGTTCCCGGCTGGCCGCGCAGCAACAGATGGAAGGC
CTCCTGGCGCCGCACCGGCCCAAGGAGCCCGCGTGGTTCCTGGCCACCGTCGGAGTCTCGCCCGACCACC
AGGGCAAGGGTCTGGGCAGCGCCGTCGTGCTCCCCGGAGTGGAGGCGGCCGAGCGCGCCGGGGTGCCCGC
CTTCCTGGAGACCTCCGCGCCCCGCAACCTCCCCTTCTACGAGCGGCTCGGCTTCACCGTCACCGCCGAC
GTCGAGGTGCCCGAAGGACCGCGCACCTGGTGCATGACCCGCAAGCCCGGTGCCTGAACGCGTTAAGTCG
ACAATCAACCTCTGGATTACAAAATTTGTGAAAGATTGACTGGTATTCTTAACTATGTTGCTCCTTTTAC
GCTATGTGGATACGCTGCTTTAATGCCTTTGTATCATGCTATTGCTTCCCGTATGGCTTTCATTTTCTCC
TCCTTGTATAAATCCTGGTTGCTGTCTCTTTATGAGGAGTTGTGGCCCGTTGTCAGGCAACGTGGCGTGG
TGTGCACTGTGTTTGCTGACGCAACCCCCACTGGTTGGGGCATTGCCACCACCTGTCAGCTCCTTTCCGG
GACTTTCGCTTTCCCCCTCCCTATTGCCACGGCGGAACTCATCGCCGCCTGCCTTGCCCGCTGCTGGACA
GGGGCTCGGCTGTTGGGCACTGACAATTCCGTGGTGTTGTCGGGGAAATCATCGTCCTTTCCTTGGCTGC
TCGCCTGTGTTGCCACCTGGATTCTGCGCGGGACGTCCTTCTGCTACGTCCCTTCGGCCCTCAATCCAGC
GGACCTTCCTTCCCGCGGCCTGCTGCCGGCTCTGCGGCCTCTTCCGCGTCTTCGCCTTCGCCCTCAGACG
AGTCGGATCTCCCTTTGGGCCGCCTCCCCGCGTCGACTTTAAGACCAATGACTTACAAGGCAGCTGTAGA
TCTTAGCCACTTTTTAAAAGAAAAGGGGGGACTGGAAGGGCTAATTCACTCCCAACGAAGACAAGATCTG
CTTTTTGCTTGTACTGGGTCTCTCTGGTTAGACCAGATCTGAGCCTGGGAGCTCTCTGGCTAACTAGGGA
ACCCACTGCTTAAGCCTCAATAAAGCTTGCCTTGAGTGCTTCAAGTAGTGTGTGCCCGTCTGTTGTGTGA
CTCTGGTAACTAGAGATCCCTCAGACCCTTTTAGTCAGTGTGGAAAATCTCTAGCAGTACGTATAGTAGT
TCATGTCATCTTATTATTCAGTATTTATAACTTGCAAAGAAATGAATATCAGAGAGTGAGAGGAACTTGT
TTATTGCAGCTTATAATGGTTACAAATAAAGCAATAGCATCACAAATTTCACAAATAAAGCATTTTTTTC
ACTGCATTCTAGTTGTGGTTTGTCCAAACTCATCAATGTATCTTATCATGTCTGGCTCTAGCTATCCCGC
CCCTAACTCCGCCCATCCCGCCCCTAACTCCGCCCAGTTCCGCCCATTCTCCGCCCCATGGCTGACTAAT
TTTTTTTATTTATGCAGAGGCCGAGGCCGCCTCGGCCTCTGAGCTATTCCAGAAGTAGTGAGGAGGCTTT
TTTGGAGGCCTAGGGACGTACCCAATTCGCCCTATAGTGAGTCGTATTACGCGCGCTCACTGGCCGTCGT
TTTACAACGTCGTGACTGGGAAAACCCTGGCGTTACCCAACTTAATCGCCTTGCAGCACATCCCCCTTTC
GCCAGCTGGCGTAATAGCGAAGAGGCCCGCACCGATCGCCCTTCCCAACAGTTGCGCAGCCTGAATGGCG
AATGGG
[124 nt withheld, positions 3367-3490]
C
[91 nt withheld, positions 3492-3582]
A
[49 nt withheld, positions 3584-3632]
CCTTTGACGTTGGAGTCCACGTTCTTT
[37 nt withheld, positions 3660-3696]
ACCCTATCTCGGTCTATTCTTTTGATTTATAAGGGATTTTGCCGATTTCGGCCTATTGGTTAAAAAATGA
GCTGATTTAACAAAAATTTAACGCGAATTTTAACAAAATATTAACGCTTACAATTTAGGTGGCACTTTTC
GGGGAAATGTGCGCGGAACCCCTATTTGTTTATTTTTCTAAATACATTCAAATATGTATCCGCTCATGAG
ACAATAACCCTGATAAATGCTTCAATAATATTGAAAAAGGAAGAGTATGAGTATTCAACATTTCCGTGTC
GCCCTTATTCCCTTTTTTGCGGCATTTTGCCTTCCTGTTTTTGCTCACCCAGAAACGCTGGTGAAAGTAA
AAGATGCTGAAGATCAGTTGGGTGCACGAGTGGGTTACATCGAACTGGATCTCAACAGCGGTAAGATCCT
TGAGAGTTTTCGCCCCGAAGAACGTTTTCCAATGATGAGCACTTTTAAAGTTCTGCTATGTGGCGCGGTA
TTATCCCGTATTGACGCCGGGCAAGAGCAACTCGGTCGCCGCATACACTATTCTCAGAATGACTTGGTTG
AGTACTCACCAGTCACAGAAAAGCATCTTACGGATGGCATGACAGTAAGAGAATTATGCAGTGCTGCCAT
AACCATGAGTGATAACACTGCGGCCAACTTACTTCTGACAACGATCGGAGGACCGAAGGAGCTAACCGCT
TTTTTGCACAACATGGGGGATCATGTAACTCGCCTTGATCGTTGGGAACCGGAGCTGAATGAAGCCATAC
CAAACGACGAGCGTGACACCACGATGCCTGTAGCAATGGCAACAACGTTGCGCAAACTATTAACTGGCGA
ACTACTTACTCTAGCTTCCCGGCAACAATTAATAGACTGGATGGAGGCGGATAAAGTTGCAGGACCACTT
CTGCGCTCGGCCCTTCCGGCTGGCTGGTTTATTGCTGATAAATCTGGAGCCGGTGAGCGTGGGTCTCGCG
GTATCATTGCAGCACTGGGGCCAGATGGTAAGCCCTCCCGTATCGTAGTTATCTACACGACGGGGAGTCA
GGCAACTATGGATGAACGAAATAGACAGATCGCTGAGATAGGTGCCTCACTGATTAAGCATTGGTAACTG
TCAGACCAAGTTTACTCATATATACTTTAGATTGATTTAAAACTTCATTTTTAATTTAAAAGGATCTAGG
TGAAGATCCTTTTTGATAATCTCATGACCAAAATCCCTTAACGTGAGTTTTCGTTCCACTGAGCGTCAGA
CCCCGTAGAAAAGATCAAAGGATCTTCTTGAGATCCTTTTTTTCTGCGCGTAATCTGCTGCTTGCAAACA
AAAAAACCACCGCTACCAGCGGTGGTTTGTTTGCCGGATCAAGAGCTACCAACTCTTTTTCCGAAGGTAA
CTGGCTTCAGCAGAGCGCAGATACCAAATACTGTTCTTCTAGTGTAGCCGTAGTTAGGCCACCACTTCAA
GAACTCTGTAGCACCGCCTACATACCTCGCTCTGCTAATCCTGTTACCAGTGGCTGCTGCCAGTGGCGAT
AAGTCGTGTCTTACCGGGTTGGACTCAAGACGATAGTTACCGGATAAGGCGCAGCGGTCGGGCTGAACGG
GGGGTTCGTGCACACAGCCCAGCTTGGAGCGAACGACCTACACCGAACTGAGATACCTACAGCGTGAGCT
ATGAGAAAGCGCCACGCTTCCCGAAGGGAGAAAGGCGGACAGGTATCCGGTAAGCGGCAGGGTCGGAACA
GGAGAGCGCACGAGGGAGCTTCCAGGGGGAAACGCCTGGTATCTTTATAGTCCTGTCGGGTTTCGCCACC
TCTGACTTGAGCGTCGATTTTTGTGATGCTCGTCAGGGGGGCGGAGCCTATGGAAAAACGCCAGCAACGC
GGCCTTTTTACGGTTCCTGGCCTTTTGCTGGCCTTTTGCTCACATGTTCTTTCCTGCGTTATCCCCTGAT
TCTGTGGATAACCGTATTACCGCCTTTGAGTGAGCTGATACCGCTCGCCGCAGCCGAACGACCGAGCGCA
GCGAGTCAGTGAGCGAGGAAGCGGAAGAGCGCCCAATACGCAAACCGCCTCTCCCCGCGCGTTGGCCGAT
TCATTAATGCAGCTGGCACGACAGGTTTCCCGACTGGAAAGCGGGCAGTGAGCGCAACGCAATTAATGTG
AGTTAGCTCACTCATTAGGCACCCCAGGCTTTACACTTTATGCTTCCGGCTCGTATGTTGTGTGGAATTG
TGAGCGGATAACAATTTCACACAGGAAACAGCTATGACCATGATTACGCCAAGCGCGCAATTAACCCTCA
CTAAAGGGAACAAAAGCTGGAGCTGCAAGCTTAATGTAGTCTTATGCAATACTCTTGTAGTCTTGCAACA
TGGTAACGATGAGTTAGCAACATGCCTTACAAGGAGAGAAAAAGCACCGTGCATGCCGATTGGTGGAAGT
AAGGTGGTACGATCGTGCCTTATTAGGAAGGCAACAGACGGGTCTGACATGGATTGGACGAACCACTGAA
TTGCCGCATTGCAGAGATATTGTATTTAAGTGCCTAGCTCGATACATAAACGGGTCTCTCTGGTTAGACC
AGATCTGAGCCTGGGAGCTCTCTGGCTAACTAGGGAACCCACTGCTTAAGCCTCAATAAAGCTTGCCTTG
AGTGCTTCAAGTAGTGTGTGCCCGTCTGTTGTGTGACTCTGGTAACTAGAGATCCCTCAGACCCTTTTAG
TCAGTGTGGAAAATCTCTAGCAGTGGCGCCCGAACAGGGACTTGAAAGCGAAAGGGAAACCAGAGGAGCT
CTCTCGACGCAGGACTCGGCTTGCTGAAGCGCGCACGGCAAGAGGCGAGGGGCGGCGACTGGTGAGTACG
CCAAAAATTTTGACTAGCGGAGGCTAGAAGGAGAGAGATGGGTGCGAGAGCGTCAGTATTAAGCGGGGGA
GAATTAGATCGCGATGGGAAAAAATTCGGTTAAGGCCAGGGGGAAAGAAAAAATATAAATTAAAACATAT
AGTATGGGCAAGCAGGGAGCTAGAACGATTCGCAGTTAATCCTGGCCTGTTAGAAACATCAGAAGGCTGT
AGACAAATACTGGGACAGCTACAACCATCCCTTCAGACAGGATCAGAAGAACTTAGATCATTATATAATA
CAGTAGCAACCCTCTATTGTGTGCATCAAAGGATAGAGATAAAAGACACCAAGGAAGCTTTAGACAAGAT
AGAGGAAGAGCAAAACAAAAGTAAGACCACCGCACAGCAAGCGGCCGCTGATCTTCAGACCTGGAGGAGG
AGATATGAGGGACAATTGGAGAAGTGAATTATATAAATATAAAGTAGTAAAAATTGAACCATTAGGAGTA
GCACCCACCAAGGCAAAGAGAAGAGTGGTGCAGAGAGAAAAAAGAGCAGTGGGAATAGGAGCTTTGTTCC
TTGGGTTCTTGGGAGCAGCAGGAAGCACTATGGGCGCAGCGTCAATGACGCTGACGGTACAGGCCAGACA
ATTATTGTCTGGTATAGTGCAGCAGCAGAACAATTTGCTGAGGGCTATTGAGGCGCAACAGCATCTGTTG
CAACTCACAGTCTGGGGCATCAAGCAGCTCCAGGCAAGAATCCTGGCTGTGGAAAGATACCTAAAGGATC
AACAGCTCCTGGGGATTTGGGGTTGCTCTGGAAAACTCATTTGCACCACTGCTGTGCCTTGGAATGCTAG
TTGGAGTAATAAATCTCTGGAACAGATTTGGAATCACACGACCTGGATGGAGTGGGACAGAGAAATTAAC
AATTACACAAGCTTAATACACTCCTTAATTGAAGAATCGCAAAACCAGCAAGAAAAGAATGAACAAGAAT
TATTGGAATTAGATAAATGGGCAAGTTTGTGGAATTGGTTTAACATAACAAATTGGCTGTGGTATATAAA
ATTATTCATAATGATAGTAGGAGGCTTGGTAGGTTTAAGAATAGTTTTTGCTGTACTTTCTATAGTGAAT
AGAGTTAGGCAGGGATATTCACCATTATCGTTTCAGACCCACCTCCCAACCCCGAGGGGACCCAGAGAGG
GCCTATTTCCCATGATTCCTTCATATTTGCATATACGATACAAGGCTGTTAGAGAGATAATTAGAATTAA
TTTGACTGTAAACACAAAGATATTAGTACAAAATACGTGACGTAGAAAGTAATAATTTCTTGGGTAGTTT
GCAGTTTTAAAATTATGTTTTAAAATGGACTATCATATGCTTACCGTAACTTGAAAGTATTTCGATTTCT
TGGCTTTATATATCTTGTGGAAAGGACGAAACACCGAACTTCTTAATAGGACGACCGTTTTAGAGCTAGA
AATAGCAAGTTAAAATAAGGCTAGTCCGTTATCAACTTGAAAAAGTGGCACCGAGTCGGTGCTTTTTTAA
GCTTGGCGTAACTAGATCTTGAGACAAATGGCAGTATTCATCCACAATTTTAAAAGAAAAGGGGGGATTG
GGGGGTACAGTGCAGGGGAAAGAATAGTAGACATAATAGCAACAGACATACAAACTAAAGAATTACAAAA
ACAAATTACAAAAATTCAAAATTTTCGGGTTTATTACAGGGACAGCAGAGATCCACTTTGGCGCCGGCTC
GAGGGGG
