>Addgene plasmid #77363 | CSNK1G3 gRNA (BRDN0001144972) | depositor partial sequence | sequence record 144823 | Target Sequence
AACTTCTTAATAGGACGACC
