>Addgene plasmid #77363 | CSNK1G3 gRNA (BRDN0001144972) | addgene partial sequence | sequence record 187617 | hU6-F
TAGAAAGTAATAATTTCTTGGGTAGTTTGCCCCTTTANNGGGATGTTTTAAAATGGACTATCATATGCTT
ACCGTAACTTGAAAGTATTTCGATTTCTTGGCTTTANCCCNNAAGGGGAAAGGACGAAACACCGAACTTC
TTAATAGGACGACCGTTTTAGAGCTAGAAATAGCAAGTTAAAATAAGGCTAGTCCGTTATCAACTTGAAA
AAGTGGNACCGAGTCGGTGCTTTTTTAAGCTTGGNGTAACTAGATCTTGAGACAAATGGNAGTATTCATC
CACAATTTTAAAAGAAAAGGGGGGATTGGGGGGTACAGTGNAGGGGAAAGAATAGTAGANATAATAGNAA
CAGANATACAAACTAAAGAATTANAAAAANAAATTANAAAAATTNAAAATTTTNGGGTTTATTANAGGGA
CAGNAGAGATCCANTTTGGNGNCGGNTCGAGGGGGNCNGGGTGNAAAGATGGATAAAGTTTTAAANAGAG
AGGAATCTTTGNAGNTAATGGANNTTNTAGGTNTTGAAAGGAGTGGGAATTGGNTNNGGTGNNNGTNAGT
GGGNAGAGNG
